>Addgene plasmid #148275 | pnEA-NpM-Hs4EBP1_50-83-GB1_AA | depositor full sequence | sequence record 290723 | Full Sequence
TTCTTGAAGACGAAAGGGCCTCGTGATACGCCTATTTTTATAGGTTAATGTCATGATAATAATGGTTTCT
TAGACGTCAGGTGGCACTTTTCGGGGAAATGTGCGCGGAACCCCTATTTGTTTATTTTTCTAAATACATT
CAAATATGTATCCGCTCATGAGACAATAACCCTGATAAATGCTTCAATAATATTGAAAAAGGAAGAGTAT
GAGTATTCAACATTTCCGTGTCGCCCTTATTCCCTTTTTTGCGGCATTTTGCCTTCCTGTTTTTGCTCAC
CCAGAAACGCTGGTGAAAGTAAAAGATGCTGAAGATCAGTTGGGTGCACGAGTGGGTTACATCGAACTGG
ATCTCAACAGCGGTAAGATCCTTGAGAGTTTTCGCCCCGAAGAACGTTTTCCAATGATGAGCACTTTTAA
AGTTCTGCTATGTGGCGCGGTATTATCCCGTGTTGACGCCGGGCAAGAGCAACTCGGTCGCCGCATACAC
TATTCTCAGAATGACTTGGTTGAGTACTCACCAGTCACAGAAAAGCATCTTACGGATGGCATGACAGTAA
GAGAATTATGCAGTGCTGCCATAACCATGAGTGATAACACTGCGGCCAACTTACTTCTGACAACGATCGG
AGGACCGAAGGAGCTAACCGCTTTTTTGCACAACATGGGGGATCATGTAACTCGCCTTGATCGTTGGGAA
CCGGAGCTGAATGAAGCCATACCAAACGACGAGCGTGACACCACGATGCCTGCAGCAATGGCAACAACGT
TGCGCAAACTATTAACTGGCGAACTACTTACTCTAGCTTCCCGGCAACAATTAATAGACTGGATGGAGGC
GGATAAAGTTGCAGGACCACTTCTGCGCTCGGCCCTTCCGGCTGGCTGGTTTATTGCTGATAAATCTGGA
GCCGGTGAGCGTGGGTCTCGCGGTATCATTGCAGCACTGGGGCCAGATGGTAAGCCCTCCCGTATCGTAG
TTATCTACACGACGGGGAGTCAGGCAACTATGGATGAACGAAATAGACAGATCGCTGAGATAGGTGCCTC
ACTGATTAAGCATTGGTAACTGTCAGACCAAGTTTACTCATATATACTTTAGATTGATTTAAAACTTCAT
TTTTAATTTAAAAGGATCTAGGTGAAGATCCTTTTTGATAATCTCATGACCAAAATCCCTTAACGTGAGT
TTTCGTTCCACTGAGCGTCAGACCCCGTAGAAAAGATCAAAGGATCTTCTTGAGATCCTTTTTTTCTGCG
CGTAATCTGCTGCTTGCAAACAAAAAAACCACCGCTACCAGCGGTGGTTTGTTTGCCGGATCAAGAGCTA
CCAACTCTTTTTCCGAAGGTAACTGGCTTCAGCAGAGCGCAGATACCAAATACTGTCCTTCTAGTGTAGC
CGTAGTTAGGCCACCACTTCAAGAACTCTGTAGCACCGCCTACATACCTCGCTCTGCTAATCCTGTTACC
AGTGGCTGCTGCCAGTGGCGATAAGTCGTGTCTTACCGGGTTGGACTCAAGACGATAGTTACCGGATAAG
GCGCAGCGGTCGGGCTGAACGGGGGGTTCGTGCACACAGCCCAGCTTGGAGCGAACGACCTACACCGAAC
TGAGATACCTACAGCGTGAGCTATGAGAAAGCGCCACGCTTCCCGAAGGGAGAAAGGCGGACAGGTATCC
GGTAAGCGGCAGGGTCGGAACAGGAGAGCGCACGAGGGAGCTTCCAGGGGGAAACGCCTGGTATCTTTAT
AGTCCTGTCGGGTTTCGCCACCTCTGACTTGAGCGTCGATTTTTGTGATGCTCGTCAGGGGGGCGGAGCC
TATGGAAAAACGCCAGCAACGCGGCCTTTTTACGGTTCCTGGCCTTTTGCTGGCCTTTTGCTCACATGTT
CTTTCCTGCGTTATCCCCTGATTCTGTGGATAACCGTATTACCGCCTTTGAGTGAGCTGATACCGCTCGC
CGCAGCCGAACGACCGAGCGCAGCGAGTCAGTGAGCGAGGAAGCGGAAGAGCGCCTGATGCGGTATTTTC
TCCTTACGCATCTGTGCGGTATTTCACACCGCATATATGGTGCACTCTCAGTACAATCTGCTCTGATGCC
GCATAGTTAAGCCAGTATACACTCCGCTATCGCTACGTGACTGGGTCATGGCTGCGCCCCGACACCCGCC
AACACCCGCTGACGCGCCCTGACGGGCTTGTCTGCTCCCGGCATCCGCTTACAGACAAGCTGTGACCGTC
TCCGGGAGCTGCATGTGTCAGAGGTTTTCACCGTCATCACCGAAACGCGCGAGGCAGCTGCGGTAAAGCT
CATCAGCGTGGTCGTGAAGCGATTCACAGATGTCTGCCTGTTCATCCGCGTCCAGCTCGTTGAGTTTCTC
CAGAAGCGTTAATGTCTGGCTTCTGATAAAGCGGGCCATGTTAAGGGCGGTTTTTTCCTGTTTGGTCACT
GATGCCTCCGTGTAAGGGGGATTTCTGTTCATGGGGGTAATGATACCGATGAAACGAGAGAGGATGCTCA
CGATACGGGTTACTGATGATGAACATGCCCGGTTACTGGAACGTTGTGAGGGTAAACAACTGGCGGTATG
GATGCGGCGGGACCAGAGAAAAATCACTCAGGGTCAATGCCAGCGCTTCGTTAATACAGATGTAGGTGTT
CCACAGGGTAGCCAGCAGCATCCTGCGATGCAGATCCGGAACATAATGGTGCAGGGCGCTGACTTCCGCG
TTTCCAGACTTTACGAAACACGGAAACCGAAGACCATTCATGTTGTTGCTCAGGTCGCAGACGTTTTGCA
GCAGCAGTCGCTTCACGTTCGCTCGCGTATCGGTGATTCATTCTGCTAACCAGTAAGGCAACCCCGCCAG
CCTAGCCGGGTCCTCAACGACAGGAGCACGATCATGCGCACCCGTGGCCAGGACCCAACGCTGCCCGAGA
TGCGCCGCGTGCGGCTGCTGGAGATGGCGGACGCGATGGATATGTTCTGCCAAGGGTTGGTTTGCGCATT
CACAGTTCTCCGCAAGAATTGATTGGCTCCAATTCTTGGAGTGGTGAATCCGTTAGCGAGGTGCCGCCGG
CTTCCATTCAGGTCGAGGTGGCCCGGCTCCATGCACCGCGACGCAACGCGGGGAGGCAGACAAGGTATAG
GGCGGCGCCTACAATCCATGCCAACCCGTTCCATGTGCTCGCCGAGGCGGCATAAATCGCCGTGACGATC
AGCGGTCCAGTGATCGAAGTTAGGCTGGTAAGAGCCGCGAGCGATCCTTGAAGCTGTCCCTGATGGTCGT
CATCTACCTGCCTGGACAGCATGGCCTGCAACGCGGGCATCCCGATGCCGCCGGAAGCGAGAAGAATCAT
AATGGGGAAGGCCATCCAGCCTCGCGTCGCGAACGCCAGCAAGACGTAGCCCAGCGCGTCGGCCGCCATG
CCGGCGATAATGGCCTGCTTCTCGCCGAAACGTTTGGTGGCGGGACCAGTGACGAAGGCTTGAGCGAGGG
CGTGCAAGATTCCGAATACCGCAAGCGACAGGCCGATCATCGTCGCGCTCCAGCGAAAGCGGTCCTCGCC
GAAAATGACCCAGAGCGCTGCCGGCACCTGTCCTACGAGTTGCATGATAAAGAAGACAGTCATAAGTGCG
GCGACGATAGTCATGCCCCGCGCCCACCGGAAGGAGCTGACTGGGTTGAAGGCTCTCAAGGGCATCGGTC
GAGATCCCGGTGCCTAATGAGTGAGCTAACTTACATTAATTGCGTTGCGCTCACTGCCCGCTTTCCAGTC
GGGAAACCTGTCGTGCCAGCTGCATTAATGAATCGGCCAACGCGCGGGGAGAGGCGGTTTGCGTATTGGG
CGCCAGGGTGGTTTTTCTTTTCACCAGTGAGACGGGCAACAGCTGATTGCCCTTCACCGCCTGGCCCTGA
GAGAGTTGCAGCAAGCGGTCCACGCTGGTTTGCCCCAGCAGGCGAAAATCCTGTTTGATGGTGGTTAACG
GCGGGATATAACATGAGCTGTCTTCGGTATCGTCGTATCCCACTACCGAGATATCCGCACCAACGCGCAG
CCCGGACTCGGTAATGGCGCGCATTGCGCCCAGCGCCATCTGATCGTTGGCAACCAGCATCGCAGTGGGA
ACGATGCCCTCATTCAGCATTTGCATGGTTTGTTGAAAACCGGACATGGCACTCCAGTCGCCTTCCCGTT
CCGCTATCGGCTGAATTTGATTGCGAGTGAGATATTTATGCCAGCCAGCCAGACGCAGACGCGCCGAGAC
AGAACTTAATGGGCCCGCTAACAGCGCGATTTGCTGGTGACCCAATGCGACCAGATGCTCCACGCCCAGT
CGCGTACCGTCTTCATGGGAGAAAATAATACTGTTGATGGGTGTCTGGTCAGAGACATCAAGAAATAACG
CCGGAACATTAGTGCAGGCAGCTTCCACAGCAATGGCATCCTGGTCATCCAGCGGATAGTTAATGATCAG
CCCACTGACGCGTTGCGCGAGAAGATTGTGCACCGCCGCTTTACAGGCTTCGACGCCGCTTCGTTCTACC
ATCGACACCACCACGCTGGCACCCAGTTGATCGGCGCGAGATTTAATCGCCGCGACAATTTGCGACGGCG
CGTGCAGGGCCAGACTGGAGGTGGCAACGCCAATCAGCAACGACTGTTTGCCCGCCAGTTGTTGTGCCAC
GCGGTTGGGAATGTAATTCAGCTCCGCCATCGCCGCTTCCACTTTTTCCCGCGTTTTCGCAGAAACGTGG
CTGGCCTGGTTCACCACGCGGGAAACGGTCTGATAAGAGACACCGGCATACTCTGCGACATCGTATAACG
TTACTGGTTTCACATTCACCACCCTGAATTGACTCTCTTCCGGGCGCTATCATGCCATACCGCGAAAGGT
TTTGCGCCATTCGATGGTGTCCGGGATCTCGACGCTCTCCCTTATGCGACTCCTGCATTAGGAAGCAGCC
CAGTAGTAGGTTGAGGCCGTTGAGCACCGCCGCCGCAAGGAATGGTGCATGCAAGGAGATGGCGCCCAAC
AGTCCCCCGGCCACGGGGCCTGCCACCATACCCACGCCGAAACAAGCGCTCATGAGCCCGAAGTGGCGAG
CCCGATCTTCCCCATCGGTGATGTCGGCGATATAGGCGCCAGCAACCGCACCTGTGGCGCCGGTGATGCC
GGCCACGATGCGTCCGGCGTAGAGGATCGAGATCTCGATCCCGCGAAATTAATACGACTCACTATAGGGG
AATTGTGAGCGGATAACAATTCCCCACTAGTAATAATTTTGTTTAACTTTAAGAAGGAGATATACCATGG
AAACTGAAGAAGGTAAACTGGTAATCTGGATTAACGGCGATAAAGGCTATAACGGTCTCGCTGAAGTCGG
TAAGAAATTCGAGAAAGATACCGGAATTAAAGTCACCGTTGAGCATCCGGATAAACTGGAAGAGAAATTC
CCACAGGTTGCGGCAACTGGCGATGGCCCTGACATTATCTTCTGGGCACACGACCGCTTTGGTGGCTACG
CTCAATCTGGCCTGTTGGCTGAAATCACCCCGGACAAAGCGTTCCAGGACAAGCTGTATCCGTTTACCTG
GGATGCCGTACGTTACAACGGCAAGCTGATTGCTTACCCGATCGCTGTTGAAGCGTTATCGCTGATTTAT
AACAAAGACCTGCTGCCGAACCCGCCAAAAACCTGGGAAGAGATCCCGGCGCTGGATAAAGAACTGAAAG
CGAAAGGTAAGAGCGCCCTGATGTTCAACCTGCAAGAACCGTACTTCACCTGGCCGCTGATTGCTGCTGA
CGGGGGTTATGCGTTCAAGTATGAAAACGGCAAGTACGACATTAAAGACGTGGGCGTGGATAACGCTGGC
GCGAAAGCGGGTCTGACCTTCCTGGTTGACCTGATTAAAAACAAACACATGAATGCAGACACCGATTACT
CCATCGCAGAAGCTGCCTTTAATAAAGGCGAAACAGCGATGACCATCAACGGCCCGTGGGCATGGTCCAA
CATCGACACCAGCAAAGTGAATTATGGTGTAACGGTACTGCCGACCTTCAAGGGTCAACCATCCAAACCG
TTCGTTGGCGTGCTGAGCGCAGGTATTAACGCCGCCAGTCCGAACAAAGAGCTGGCAAAAGAGTTCCTCG
AAAACTATCTGCTGACTGATGAAGGTCTGGAAGCGGTTAATAAAGACAAACCGCTGGGTGCCGTAGCGCT
GAAGTCTTACGAGGAAGAGTTGGCGAAAGATCCACGTATTGCCGCCACGATGGAAAACGCCCAGAAAGGT
GAAATCATGCCGAACATCCCGCAGATGTCCGCTTTCTGGTATGCCGTGCGTACTGCGGTGATCAACGCCG
CCAGCGGTCGTCAGACTGTCGATGAAGCCCTTAAAGACGCGCAGACTGGTACCGGCAGCGGCCTGGAAGT
TCTGTTCCAGGGGCCCCATATGACCAGGATCATCTATGACCGGAAATTCCTGATGGAGTGTCGGAACTCA
CCTGTGACCAAAACACCCCCAAGGGATCTGCCCACCATTCCGGGGGTCACCAGCATGCAGTACAAACTTA
TCCTGAACGGTAAAACCCTGAAAGGTGAAACCACCACCGAAGCTGTTGACGCTGCTACCGCGGAAAAAGT
TTTCAAACAGTACGCTAACGACAACGGTGTTGACGGTGAATGGACCTACGACGACGCTACCAAAACCTAC
ACCGTAACGGAATAAGCTAGCCCTAGGAGATCCGGCTGCTAACAAAGCCCGAAAGGAAGCTGAGTGGCTG
CTGCCACCGCTGAGCAATAACTAGCATAACCCCTTGGGGCCTCTAAACGGGTCTTGAGGGGTTTTTTGCT
GAAAGGAGGAACTATATCCGGATATCCCGCAAGAGGCCCGGCAGTACCGGCATAACCAAGCCTATGCCTA
CAGCATCCAGGGTGACGGTGCCGAGGATGACGATGAGCGCATTGTTAGATTTCATACACGGTGCCTGACT
GCGTTAGCAATTTAACTGTGATAAACTACCGCATTAAAGCTTATCGATGATAAGCTGTCAAACATGAGAA
Features (pLannotate 1.2.2; 21 found; start..end, strand, type, name):
    104..208     +  promoter       AmpR promoter: bla
    209..1069    +  CDS            AmpR: β-lactamase; bla; confers resistance to ampicillin, carbenicillin, and related antibiotics
   1240..1828    +  rep_origin     ori: high-copy-number ColE1/pMB1/pBR322/pUC origin of replication
   2014..2156    -  misc_feature   bom: basis of mobility region from pBR322
   2258..2449    -  CDS            rop: Rop protein, which maintains plasmids at low copy number; rop
   2466..2846    +  CDS            YPB1_ECOLX: Protein predicted: Swiss-Prot protein existence level 4. From Escherichia coli.
   3088..3712    -  CDS            TcR (fragment): tetracycline efflux protein; tet; confers resistance to tetracycline
   3727..3748    -  protein_bind   CAP binding site: CAP binding activates transcription in the presence of cAMP. E. coli catabolite activator protein
   3761..4843    -  CDS            lacI: lac repressor; lacI; The lac repressor binds to the lac operator to inhibit transcription in E. coli. This inhibition can be relieved by adding lactose or isopropyl-β-D-thiogalactopyranoside (IPTG).
   4844..4921    -  promoter       lacI promoter: lacI
   4929..5208    -  CDS            TcR (fragment): tetracycline efflux protein; tet; confers resistance to tetracycline
   5230..5248    +  promoter       T7 promoter: promoter for bacteriophage T7 RNA polymerase
   5249..5273    +  protein_bind   lac operator: The lac repressor binds to the lac operator to inhibit transcription in E. coli. This inhibition can be relieved by adding lactose or isopropyl-β-D-thiogalactopyranoside (IPTG). lac repressor encoded by lacI
   5288..5310    +  RBS            RBS: efficient ribosome binding site from bacteriophage T7 gene 10 (Olins and Rangwala, 1989)
   5321..6417    +  CDS            MBP (fragment): maltose binding protein from E. coli; malE (mutated); This version of the gene does not encode a signal sequence, so MBP will remain in the cytosol.
   6466..6564    +  CDS            EIF4EBP1 (fragment): 4EBP1_HUMAN - Experimental evidence at protein level: Swiss-Prot protein existence level 1. Repressor of translation initiation that regulates EIF4E activity by preventing its assembly into the eIF4F complex: hypophosphorylated form competes with EIF4G1/EIF4G3 and strongly binds to EIF4E, leading to repress translation. In contrast, hyperphosphorylated form dissociates from EIF4E, allowing interaction between EIF4G1/EIF4G3 and EIF4E, leading to initiation of translation. Mediates the regulation of protein translation by hormones, growth factors and other stimuli that signal through the MAP kin
   6571..6728    +  CDS            GB1 (fragment): B1 domain of Streptococcal protein G effective as a solubilizing fusion partner (Cheng and Patel, 2004)
   6755..6803    +  CDS            SET1 (fragment): solubility-enhancement tag derived from T7 phage gene 10B
   6811..6858    +  terminator     T7 terminator: transcription terminator for bacteriophage T7 RNA polymerase
   6881..6985    -  CDS            TcR (fragment): tetracycline efflux protein; tet; confers resistance to tetracycline
   7033..7061    -  promoter       tet promoter: E. coli promoter for tetracycline efflux protein gene
