[The description below was written by a language model from this plasmid's Addgene catalogue record and pLannotate feature annotations shown in this document.]
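Description:
pnEA-NpM-Hs4EBP1_50-83-GB1_AA is a 7,070 nt bacterial expression plasmid for producing a short fragment of human 4E-BP1 (EIF4EBP1), residues 50–83, in E. coli. The catalogue lists the backbone as unknown, but the annotated features show a pBR322/pET-like architecture. It has a ColE1/pMB1-family origin accompanied by the bom mobility region and the rop gene, which keeps copy number low and agrees with the "low copy" entry in the record. Selection relies on a β-lactamase (AmpR) cassette conferring ampicillin resistance. Several disrupted fragments of the tetracycline efflux gene and its promoter remain as non-functional remnants of the parental vector.

The expression cassette is driven by a T7 promoter followed by a lac operator and the phage T7 gene 10 ribosome binding site. A lacI gene with its own promoter on the plasmid supplies the repressor, so transcription depends on T7 RNA polymerase from the host and is induced with IPTG. The open reading frame begins with a maltose binding protein lacking its signal sequence, which therefore stays cytosolic. This is followed by the roughly 100 nt 4E-BP1 fragment and then the B1 domain of streptococcal protein G (GB1), so the peptide is flanked by an N-terminal and a C-terminal solubility partner. A short match to a T7 gene 10-derived solubility tag lies just upstream of the T7 terminator; whether it is translated is not stated. The record does not describe any protease cleavage site between the fusion parts, nor the meaning of the "AA" suffix. The associated work concerns the molecular architecture of 4E-BP translational inhibitors bound to eIF4E, which suggests use for recombinant production in binding and structural studies.
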