Addgene plasmid #148275: pnEA-NpM-Hs4EBP1_50-83-GB1_AA
Purpose: Bacterial Expression of Hs4EBP1_50-83
Depositing lab: Elisa Izaurralde. Depositing organization: Max Planck Institute for Developmental Biology. Publication: Molecular architecture of 4E-BP translational inhibitors bound to eIF4E. Peter D, Igreja C, Weber R, Wohlbold L, Weiler C, Ebertsch L, Weichenrieder O, Izaurralde E. Mol Cell. 2015 Mar 19;57(6):1074-87. doi: 10.1016/j.molcel.2015.01.017. Epub 2015 Feb 19. PubMed 25702871.
Backbone
  Vector backbone: Unknown
  Vector type: Bacterial Expression
Growth in bacteria
  Bacterial resistance: Ampicillin, 100 μg/mL
  Growth temperature: 37°C
  Growth strain: DH5alpha
  Copy number: Low Copy
Gene/Insert
  Gene/Insert name: Hs4EBP1_50-83
  Species: H. sapiens (human)
  Entrez Gene: EIF4EBP1 (a.k.a. 4E-BP1, 4EBP1, BP-1, PHAS-I)
  Cloning method: Unknown
Terms and licenses: Academic/Nonprofit Terms; Industry Terms: Not Available to Industry
Depositor comments: ORF extracted from NCBI:NM_004095.3 Plasmids from this collection were made available to the research community and donated after the lab closed. Please note that the sequence provided by the depositing laboratory may be theoretical/predicted or based on Sanger sequencing results. There may be discrepancies between sequencing results obtained by Addgene and the depositor sequence. If an Addgene verified sequence is not available, please contact before placing your order to request that our lab fully sequence the plasmid.
How to cite: pnEA-NpM-Hs4EBP1_50-83-GB1_AA was a gift from Elisa Izaurralde (Addgene plasmid # 148275 ; http://n2t.net/addgene:148275 ; RRID:Addgene_148275)
